>Addgene plasmid #91156 | pAtCas9_1 | depositor full sequence | sequence record 175593 | Full Sequence
GTAGGCGGTGCTACAGAGTTCTTGAAGTGGTGGCCTAACTACGGCTACACTAGAAGGACAGTATTTGGTA
TCTGCGCTCTGCTGAAGCCAGTTACCTTCGGAAAAAGAGTTGGTAGCTCTTGATCCGGCAAACAAACCAC
CGCTGGTAGCGGTGGTTTTTTTGTTTGCAAGCAGCAGATTACGCGCAGAAAAAAAGGATCTCAAGAAGAT
CCTTTGATCTTTTCTACGGGGTCTGACGCTCAGTGGAACGAAAACTCACGTTAAGGGATTTTGGTCATGC
ATTCTAGGTACTAAAACAATTCATCCAGTAAAATATAATATTTTATTTTCTCCCAATCAGGCTTGATCCC
CAGTAAGTCAAAAAATAGCTCGACATACTGTTCTTCCCCGATATCCTCCCTGATCGACCGGACGCAGAAG
GCAATGTCATACCACTTGTCCGCCCTGCCGCTTCTCCCAAGATCAATAAAGCCACTTACTTTGCCATCTT
TCACAAAGATGTTGCTGTCTCCCAGGTCGCCGTGGGAAAAGACAAGTTCCTCTTCGGGCTTTTCCGTCTT
TAAAAAATCATACAGCTCGCGCGGATCTTTAAATGGAGTGTCTTCTTCCCAGTTTTCGCAATCCACATCG
GCCAGATCGTTATTCAGTAAGTAATCCAATTCGGCTAAGCGGCTGTCTAAGCTATTCGTATAGGGACAAT
CCGATATGTCGATGGAGTGAAAGAGCCTGATGCACTCCGCATACAGCTCGATAATCTTTTCAGGGCTTTG
TTCATCTTCATACTCTTCCGAGCAAAGGACGCCATCGGCCTCACTCATGAGCAGATTGCTCCAGCCATCA
TGCCGTTCAAAGTGCAGGACCTTTGGAACAGGCAGCTTTCCTTCCAGCCATAGCATCATGTCCTTTTCCC
GTTCCACATCATAGGTGGTCCCTTTATACCGGCTGTCCGTCATTTTTAAATATAGGTTTTCATTTTCTCC
CACCAGCTTATATACCTTAGCAGGAGACATTCCTTCCGTATCTTTTACGCAGCGGTATTTTTCGATCAGT
TTTTTCAATTCCGGTGATATTCTCATTTTAGCCATTTATTATTTCCTTCCTCTTTTCTACAGTATTTAAA
GATACCCCAAGAAGCTAATTATAACAAGACGAACTCCAATTCACTGTTCCTTGCATTCTAAAACCTTAAA
TACCAGAAAACAGCTTTTTCAAAGTTGTTTTCAAAGTTGGCGTATAACATAGTATCGACGGAGCCGATTT
TGAAACCGCGGTGATCACAGGCAGCAACGCTCTGTCATCGTTACAATCAACATGCTACCCTCCGCGAGAT
CATCCGTGTTTCAAACCCGGCAGCTTAGTTGCCGTTCTTCCGAATAGCATCGGTAACATGAGCAAAGTCT
GCCGCCTTACAACGGCTCTCCCGCTGACGCCGTCCCGGACTGATGGGCTGCCTGTATCGAGTGGTGATTT
TGTGCCGAGCTGCCGGTCGGGGAGCTGTTGGCTGGCTGGTGGCAGGATATATTGTGGTGTAAACAAATTG
ACGCTTAGACAACTTAATAACACATTGCGGACGTTTTTAATGTACTGAATTAACGCCGAATTAATTCGGG
GGATCTGGATTTTAGTACTGGATTTTGGTTTTAGGAATTAGAAATTTTATTGATAGAAGTATTTTACAAA
TACAAATACATACTAAGGGTTTCTTATATGCTCAACACATGAGCGAAACCCTATAGGAACCCTAATTCCC
TTATCTGGGAACTACTCACACATTATTATGGAGAAACTCGAGCTTGTCGATCGACAGATCCGGTCGGCAT
CTACTCTATTTCTTTGCCCTCGGACGAGTGCTGGGGCGTCGGTTTCCACTATCGGCGAGTACTTCTACAC
AGCCATCGGTCCAGACGGCCGCGCTTCTGCGGGCGATTTGTGTACGCCCGACAGTCCCGGCTCCGGATCG
GACGATTGCGTCGCATCGACCCTGCGCCCAAGCTGCATCATCGAAATTGCCGTCAACCAAGCTCTGATAG
AGTTGGTCAAGACCAATGCGGAGCATATACGCCCGGAGTCGTGGCGATCCTGCAAGCTCCGGATGCCTCC
GCTCGAAGTAGCGCGTCTGCTGCTCCATACAAGCCAACCACGGCCTCCAGAAGAAGATGTTGGCGACCTC
GTATTGGGAATCCCCGAACATCGCCTCGCTCCAGTCAATGACCGCTGTTATGCGGCCATTGTCCGTCAGG
ACATTGTTGGAGCCGAAATCCGCGTGCACGAGGTGCCGGACTTCGGGGCAGTCCTCGGCCCAAAGCATCA
GCTCATCGAGAGCCTGCGCGACGGACGCACTGACGGTGTCGTCCATCACAGTTTGCCAGTGATACACATG
GGGATCAGCAATCGCGCATATGAAATCACGCCATGTAGTGTATTGACCGATTCCTTGCGGTCCGAATGGG
CCGAACCCGCTCGTCTGGCTAAGATCGGCCGCAGCGATCGCATCCATAGCCTCCGCGACCGGTTGTAGAA
CAGCGGGCAGTTCGGTTTCAGGCAGGTCTTGCAACGTGACACCCTGTGCACGGCGGGAGATGCAATAGGT
CAGGCTCTCGCTAAACTCCCCAATGTCAAGCACTTCCGGAATCGGGAGCGCGGCCGATGCAAAGTGCCGA
TAAACATAACGATCTTTGTAGAAACCATCGGCGCAGCTATTTACCCGCAGGACATATCCACGCCCTCCTA
CATCGAAGCTGAAAGCACGAGATTCTTCGCCCTCCGAGAGCTGCATCAGGTCGGAGACGCTGTCGAACTT
TTCGATCAGAAACTTCTCGACAGACGTCGCGGTGAGTTCAGGCTTTTTCATATCTCATTGCCCCCCCGGA
TCTGCGAAAGCTCGAGAGAGATAGATTTGTAGAGAGAGACTGGTGATTTCAGCGTGTCCTCTCCAAATGA
AATGAACTTCCTTATATAGAGGAAGGGTCTTGCGAAGGATAGTGGGATTGTGCGTCATCCCTTACGTCAG
TGGAGATATCACATCAATCCACTTGCTTTGAAGACGTGGTTGGAACGTCTTCTTTTTCCACGATGCTCCT
CGTGGGTGGGGGTCCATCTTTGGGACCACTGTCGGCAGAGGCATCTTGAACGATAGCCTTTCCTTTATCG
CAATGATGGCATTTGTAGGTGCCACCTTCCTTTTCTACTGTCCTTTTGATGAAGTGACAGATAGCTGGGC
AATGGAATCCGAGGAGGTTTCCCGATATTACCCTTTGTTGAAAAGTCTCAATAGCCCTTTGGTCTTCTGA
GACTGTATCTTTGATATTCTTGGAGTAGACGAGAGTGTCGTGCTCCACCATGTTCACATCAATCCACTTG
CTTTGAAGACGTGGTTGGAACGTCTTCTTTTTCCACGATGCTCCTCGTGGGTGGGGGTCCATCTTTGGGA
CCACTGTCGGCAGAGGCATCTTGAACGATAGCCTTTCCTTTATCGCAATGATGGCATTTGTAGGTGCCAC
CTTCCTTTTCTACTGTCCTTTTGATGAAGTGACAGATAGCTGGGCAATGGAATCCGAGGAGGTTTCCCGA
TATTACCCTTTGTTGAAAAGTCTCAATAGCCCTTTGGTCTTCTGAGACTGTATCTTTGATATTCTTGGAG
TAGACGAGAGTGTCGTGCTCCACCATGTTGGCAAGCTGCTCTAGCCAATACGCAAACCGCCTCTCCCCGC
GCGTTGGCCGATTCATTAATGCAGCTGGCACGACAGGTTTCCCGACTGGAAAGCGGGCAGTGAGCGCAAC
GCAATTAATGTGAGTTAGCTCACTCATTAGGCACCCCAGGCTTTACACTTTATGCTTCCGGCTCGTATGT
TGTGTGGAATTGTGAGCGGATAACAATTTCACACAGGAAACAGCTATGACCATGATTACGAATTCGAGCT
CGGTACCCGGGGATCGGCGCGCCAGATTTGCCTTTTCAATTTCAGAAAGAATGCTAACCCACAGATGGTT
AGAGAGGCTTACGCAGCAGGTATCATCAAGACGATCTACCCGAGCAATAATCTCCAGGAAATCAAATACC
TTCCCAAGAAGGTTAAAGATGCAGTCAAAAGATTCAGGACTAACTGCATCAAGAACACAGAGAAAGATAT
ATTTCTCAAGATCAGAAGTACTATTCCAGTATGGACGATTCAAGGCTTGCTTCACAAACCAAGGCAAGTA
ATAGAGATTGGAGTCTCTAAAAAGGTAGTTCCCACTGAATCAAAGGCCATGGAGTCAAAGATTCAAATAG
AGGACCTAACAGAACTCGCCGTAAAGACTGGCGAACAGTTCATACAGAGTCTCTTACGACTCAATGACAA
GAAGAAAATCTTCGTCAACATGGTGGAGCACGACACACTTGTCTACTCCAAAAATATCAAAGATACAGTC
TCAGAAGACCAAAGGGCAATTGAGACTTTTCAACAAAGGGTAATATCCGGAAACCTCCTCGGATTCCATT
GCCCAGCTATCTGTCACTTTATTGTGAAGATAGTGGAAAAGGAAGGTGGCTCCTACAAATGCCATCATTG
CGATAAAGGAAAGGCCATCGTTGAAGATGCCTCTGCCGACAGTGGTCCCAAAGATGGACCCCCACCCACG
AGGAGCATCGTGGAAAAAGAAGACGTTCCAACCACGTCTTCAAAGCAAGTGGATTGATGTGATATCTCCA
CTGACGTAAGGGATGACGCACAATCCCACTATCCTTCGCAAGACCCTTCCTCTATATAAGGAAGTTCATT
TCATTTGGAGAGAACACGGGGGACTCCTGCAGGTAGATCGCTCGTCGACATGGATAAGAAGTACTCTATC
GGACTCGATATCGGAACTAACTCTGTGGGATGGGCTGTGATCACCGATGAGTACAAGGTGCCATCTAAGA
AGTTCAAGGTTCTCGGAAACACCGATAGGCACTCTATCAAGAAAAACCTTATCGGTGCTCTCCTCTTCGA
TTCTGGTGAAACTGCTGAGGCTACCAGACTCAAGAGAACCGCTAGAAGAAGGTACACCAGAAGAAAGAAC
AGGATCTGCTACCTCCAAGAGATCTTCTCTAACGAGATGGCTAAAGTGGATGATTCATTCTTCCACAGGC
TCGAAGAGTCATTCCTCGTGGAAGAAGATAAGAAGCACGAGAGGCACCCTATCTTCGGAAACATCGTTGA
TGAGGTGGCATACCACGAGAAGTACCCTACTATCTACCACCTCAGAAAGAAGCTCGTTGATTCTACTGAT
AAGGCTGATCTCAGGCTCATCTACCTCGCTCTCGCTCACATGATCAAGTTCAGAGGACACTTCCTCATCG
AGGGTGATCTCAACCCTGATAACTCTGATGTGGATAAGTTGTTCATCCAGCTCGTGCAGACCTACAACCA
GCTTTTCGAAGAGAACCCTATCAACGCTTCAGGTGTGGATGCTAAGGCTATCCTCTCTGCTAGGCTCTCT
AAGTCAAGAAGGCTTGAGAACCTCATTGCTCAGCTCCCTGGTGAGAAGAAGAACGGACTTTTCGGAAACT
TGATCGCTCTCTCTCTCGGACTCACCCCTAACTTCAAGTCTAACTTCGATCTCGCTGAGGATGCAAAGCT
CCAGCTCTCAAAGGATACCTACGATGATGATCTCGATAACCTCCTCGCTCAGATCGGAGATCAGTACGCT
GATTTGTTCCTCGCTGCTAAGAACCTCTCTGATGCTATCCTCCTCAGTGATATCCTCAGAGTGAACACCG
AGATCACCAAGGCTCCACTCTCAGCTTCTATGATCAAGAGATACGATGAGCACCACCAGGATCTCACACT
TCTCAAGGCTCTTGTTAGACAGCAGCTCCCAGAGAAGTACAAAGAGATTTTCTTCGATCAGTCTAAGAAC
GGATACGCTGGTTACATCGATGGTGGTGCATCTCAAGAAGAGTTCTACAAGTTCATCAAGCCTATCCTCG
AGAAGATGGATGGAACCGAGGAACTCCTCGTGAAGCTCAATAGAGAGGATCTTCTCAGAAAGCAGAGGAC
CTTCGATAACGGATCTATCCCTCATCAGATCCACCTCGGAGAGTTGCACGCTATCCTTAGAAGGCAAGAG
GATTTCTACCCATTCCTCAAGGATAACAGGGAAAAGATTGAGAAGATTCTCACCTTCAGAATCCCTTACT
ACGTGGGACCTCTCGCTAGAGGAAACTCAAGATTCGCTTGGATGACCAGAAAGTCTGAGGAAACCATCAC
CCCTTGGAACTTCGAAGAGGTGGTGGATAAGGGTGCTAGTGCTCAGTCTTTCATCGAGAGGATGACCAAC
TTCGATAAGAACCTTCCAAACGAGAAGGTGCTCCCTAAGCACTCTTTGCTCTACGAGTACTTCACCGTGT
ACAACGAGTTGACCAAGGTTAAGTACGTGACCGAGGGAATGAGGAAGCCTGCTTTTTTGTCAGGTGAGCA
AAAGAAGGCTATCGTTGATCTCTTGTTCAAGACCAACAGAAAGGTGACCGTGAAGCAGCTCAAAGAGGAT
TACTTCAAGAAAATCGAGTGCTTCGATTCAGTTGAGATTTCTGGTGTTGAGGATAGGTTCAACGCATCTC
TCGGAACCTACCACGATCTCCTCAAGATCATTAAGGATAAGGATTTCTTGGATAACGAGGAAAACGAGGA
TATCTTGGAGGATATCGTTCTTACCCTCACCCTCTTTGAAGATAGAGAGATGATTGAAGAAAGGCTCAAG
ACCTACGCTCATCTCTTCGATGATAAGGTGATGAAGCAGTTGAAGAGAAGAAGATACACTGGTTGGGGAA
GGCTCTCAAGAAAGCTCATTAACGGAATCAGGGATAAGCAGTCTGGAAAGACAATCCTTGATTTCCTCAA
GTCTGATGGATTCGCTAACAGAAACTTCATGCAGCTCATCCACGATGATTCTCTCACCTTTAAAGAGGAT
ATCCAGAAGGCTCAGGTTTCAGGACAGGGTGATAGTCTCCATGAGCATATCGCTAACCTCGCTGGATCTC
CTGCAATCAAGAAGGGAATCCTCCAGACTGTGAAGGTTGTGGATGAGTTGGTGAAGGTGATGGGAAGGCA
TAAGCCTGAGAACATCGTGATCGAAATGGCTAGAGAGAACCAGACCACTCAGAAGGGACAGAAGAACTCT
AGGGAAAGGATGAAGAGGATCGAGGAAGGTATCAAAGAGCTTGGATCTCAGATCCTCAAAGAGCACCCTG
TTGAGAACACTCAGCTCCAGAATGAGAAGCTCTACCTCTACTACCTCCAGAACGGAAGGGATATGTATGT
GGATCAAGAGTTGGATATCAACAGGCTCTCTGATTACGATGTTGATCATATCGTGCCACAGTCATTCTTG
AAGGATGATTCTATCGATAACAAGGTGCTCACCAGGTCTGATAAGAACAGGGGTAAGAGTGATAACGTGC
CAAGTGAAGAGGTTGTGAAGAAAATGAAGAACTATTGGAGGCAGCTCCTCAACGCTAAGCTCATCACTCA
GAGAAAGTTCGATAACTTGACTAAGGCTGAGAGGGGAGGACTCTCTGAATTGGATAAGGCAGGATTCATC
AAGAGGCAGCTTGTGGAAACCAGGCAGATCACTAAGCACGTTGCACAGATCCTCGATTCTAGGATGAACA
CCAAGTACGATGAGAACGATAAGTTGATCAGGGAAGTGAAGGTTATCACCCTCAAGTCAAAGCTCGTGTC
TGATTTCAGAAAGGATTTCCAATTCTACAAGGTGAGGGAAATCAACAACTACCACCACGCTCACGATGCT
TACCTTAACGCTGTTGTTGGAACCGCTCTCATCAAGAAGTATCCTAAGCTCGAGTCAGAGTTCGTGTACG
GTGATTACAAGGTGTACGATGTGAGGAAGATGATCGCTAAGTCTGAGCAAGAGATCGGAAAGGCTACCGC
TAAGTATTTCTTCTACTCTAACATCATGAATTTCTTCAAGACCGAGATTACCCTCGCTAACGGTGAGATC
AGAAAGAGGCCACTCATCGAGACAAACGGTGAAACAGGTGAGATCGTGTGGGATAAGGGAAGGGATTTCG
CTACCGTTAGAAAGGTGCTCTCTATGCCACAGGTGAACATCGTTAAGAAAACCGAGGTGCAGACCGGTGG
ATTCTCTAAAGAGTCTATCCTCCCTAAGAGGAACTCTGATAAGCTCATTGCTAGGAAGAAGGATTGGGAC
CCTAAGAAATACGGTGGTTTCGATTCTCCTACCGTGGCTTACTCTGTTCTCGTTGTGGCTAAGGTTGAGA
AGGGAAAGAGTAAGAAGCTCAAGTCTGTTAAGGAACTTCTCGGAATCACTATCATGGAAAGGTCATCTTT
CGAGAAGAACCCAATCGATTTCCTCGAGGCTAAGGGATACAAAGAGGTTAAGAAGGATCTCATCATCAAG
CTCCCAAAGTACTCACTCTTCGAACTCGAGAACGGTAGAAAGAGGATGCTCGCTTCTGCTGGTGAGCTTC
AAAAGGGAAACGAGCTTGCTCTCCCATCTAAGTACGTTAACTTTCTTTACCTCGCTTCTCACTACGAGAA
GTTGAAGGGATCTCCAGAAGATAACGAGCAGAAGCAACTTTTCGTTGAGCAGCACAAGCACTACTTGGAT
GAGATCATCGAGCAGATCTCTGAGTTCTCTAAAAGGGTGATCCTCGCTGATGCAAACCTCGATAAGGTGT
TGTCTGCTTACAACAAGCACAGAGATAAGCCTATCAGGGAACAGGCAGAGAACATCATCCATCTCTTCAC
CCTTACCAACCTCGGTGCTCCTGCTGCTTTCAAGTACTTCGATACAACCATCGATAGGAAGAGATACACC
TCTACCAAAGAAGTGCTCGATGCTACCCTCATCCATCAGTCTATCACTGGACTCTACGAGACTAGGATCG
ATCTCTCACAGCTCGGTGGTGATTCAAGGGCTGATCCTAAGAAGAAGAGGAAGGTTTGACTCGAGATATG
AAGATGAAGATGAAATATTTGGTGTGTCAAATAAAAAGCTTGTGTGCTTAAGTTTGTGTTTTTTTCTTGG
CTTGTTGTGTTATGAATTTGTGGCTTTTTCTAATATTAAATGAATGTAAGATCACATTATAATGAATAAA
CAAATGTTTCTATAATCCATTGTGAATGTTTTGTTGGATCTCTTCTGCAGCATATAACTACTGTATGTGC
TATGGTATGGACTATGGAATATGATTAAAGATAAGGAGCTCCGGTGACGGACTGGCACTGGCCGTCGTTT
TACAACGTCGTGACTGGGAAAACCCTGGCGTTACCCAACTTAATCGCCTTGCAGCACATCCCCCTTTCGC
CAGCTGGCGTAATAGCGAAGAGGCCCGCACCGATCGCCCTTCCCAACAGTTGCGCAGCCTGAATGGCGAA
TGCTAGAGCAGCTTGAGCTTGGATCAGATTGTCGTTTCCCGCCTTCAGTTTAAACTATCAGTGTTTGACA
GGATATATTGGCGGGTAAACCTAAGAGAAAAGAGCGTTTATTAGAATAATCGGATATTTAAAAGGGCGTG
AAAAGGTTTATCCGTTCGTCCATTTGTATGTGCATGCCAACCACAGGGTTCCCCTCGGGATCAAAGTACT
TTGATCCAACCCCTCCGCTGCTATAGTGCAGTCGGCTTCTGACGTTCAGTGCAGCCGTCTTCTGAAAACG
ACATGTCGCACAAGTCCTAAGTTACGCGACAGGCTGCCGCCCTGCCCTTTTCCTGGCGTTTTCTTGTCGC
GTGTTTTAGTCGCATAAAGTAGAATACTTGCGACTAGAACCGGAGACATTACGCCATGAACAAGAGCGCC
GCCGCTGGCCTGCTGGGCTATGCCCGCGTCAGCACCGACGACCAGGACTTGACCAACCAACGGGCCGAAC
TGCACGCGGCCGGCTGCACCAAGCTGTTTTCCGAGAAGATCACCGGCACCAGGCGCGACCGCCCGGAGCT
GGCCAGGATGCTTGACCACCTACGCCCTGGCGACGTTGTGACAGTGACCAGGCTAGACCGCCTGGCCCGC
AGCACCCGCGACCTACTGGACATTGCCGAGCGCATCCAGGAGGCCGGCGCGGGCCTGCGTAGCCTGGCAG
AGCCGTGGGCCGACACCACCACGCCGGCCGGCCGCATGGTGTTGACCGTGTTCGCCGGCATTGCCGAGTT
CGAGCGTTCCCTAATCATCGACCGCACCCGGAGCGGGCGCGAGGCCGCCAAGGCCCGAGGCGTGAAGTTT
GGCCCCCGCCCTACCCTCACCCCGGCACAGATCGCGCACGCCCGCGAGCTGATCGACCAGGAAGGCCGCA
CCGTGAAAGAGGCGGCTGCACTGCTTGGCGTGCATCGCTCGACCCTGTACCGCGCACTTGAGCGCAGCGA
GGAAGTGACGCCCACCGAGGCCAGGCGGCGCGGTGCCTTCCGTGAGGACGCATTGACCGAGGCCGACGCC
CTGGCGGCCGCCGAGAATGAACGCCAAGAGGAACAAGCATGAAACCGCACCAGGACGGCCAGGACGAACC
GTTTTTCATTACCGAAGAGATCGAGGCGGAGATGATCGCGGCCGGGTACGTGTTCGAGCCGCCCGCGCAC
GTCTCAACCGTGCGGCTGCATGAAATCCTGGCCGGTTTGTCTGATGCCAAGCTGGCGGCCTGGCCGGCCA
GCTTGGCCGCTGAAGAAACCGAGCGCCGCCGTCTAAAAAGGTGATGTGTATTTGAGTAAAACAGCTTGCG
TCATGCGGTCGCTGCGTATATGATGCGATGAGTAAATAAACAAATACGCAAGGGGAACGCATGAAGGTTA
TCGCTGTACTTAACCAGAAAGGCGGGTCAGGCAAGACGACCATCGCAACCCATCTAGCCCGCGCCCTGCA
ACTCGCCGGGGCCGATGTTCTGTTAGTCGATTCCGATCCCCAGGGCAGTGCCCGCGATTGGGCGGCCGTG
CGGGAAGATCAACCGCTAACCGTTGTCGGCATCGACCGCCCGACGATTGACCGCGACGTGAAGGCCATCG
GCCGGCGCGACTTCGTAGTGATCGACGGAGCGCCCCAGGCGGCGGACTTGGCTGTGTCCGCGATCAAGGC
AGCCGACTTCGTGCTGATTCCGGTGCAGCCAAGCCCTTACGACATATGGGCCACCGCCGACCTGGTGGAG
CTGGTTAAGCAGCGCATTGAGGTCACGGATGGAAGGCTACAAGCGGCCTTTGTCGTGTCGCGGGCGATCA
AAGGCACGCGCATCGGCGGTGAGGTTGCCGAGGCGCTGGCCGGGTACGAGCTGCCCATTCTTGAGTCCCG
TATCACGCAGCGCGTGAGCTACCCAGGCACTGCCGCCGCCGGCACAACCGTTCTTGAATCAGAACCCGAG
GGCGACGCTGCCCGCGAGGTCCAGGCGCTGGCCGCTGAAATTAAATCAAAACTCATTTGAGTTAATGAGG
TAAAGAGAAAATGAGCAAAAGCACAAACACGCTAAGTGCCGGCCGTCCGAGCGCACGCAGCAGCAAGGCT
GCAACGTTGGCCAGCCTGGCAGACACGCCAGCCATGAAGCGGGTCAACTTTCAGTTGCCGGCGGAGGATC
ACACCAAGCTGAAGATGTACGCGGTACGCCAAGGCAAGACCATTACCGAGCTGCTATCTGAATACATCGC
GCAGCTACCAGAGTAAATGAGCAAATGAATAAATGAGTAGATGAATTTTAGCGGCTAAAGGAGGCGGCAT
GGAAAATCAAGAACAACCAGGCACCGACGCCGTGGAATGCCCCATGTGTGGAGGAACGGGCGGTTGGCCA
GGCGTAAGCGGCTGGGTTGTCTGCCGGCCCTGCAATGGCACTGGAACCCCCAAGCCCGAGGAATCGGCGT
GACGGTCGCAAACCATCCGGCCCGGTACAAATCGGCGCGGCGCTGGGTGATGACCTGGTGGAGAAGTTGA
AGGCCGCGCAGGCCGCCCAGCGGCAACGCATCGAGGCAGAAGCACGCCCCGGTGAATCGTGGCAAGCGGC
CGCTGATCGAATCCGCAAAGAATCCCGGCAACCGCCGGCAGCCGGTGCGCCGTCGATTAGGAAGCCGCCC
AAGGGCGACGAGCAACCAGATTTTTTCGTTCCGATGCTCTATGACGTGGGCACCCGCGATAGTCGCAGCA
TCATGGACGTGGCCGTTTTCCGTCTGTCGAAGCGTGACCGACGAGCTGGCGAGGTGATCCGCTACGAGCT
TCCAGACGGGCACGTAGAGGTTTCCGCAGGGCCGGCCGGCATGGCCAGTGTGTGGGATTACGACCTGGTA
CTGATGGCGGTTTCCCATCTAACCGAATCCATGAACCGATACCGGGAAGGGAAGGGAGACAAGCCCGGCC
GCGTGTTCCGTCCACACGTTGCGGACGTACTCAAGTTCTGCCGGCGAGCCGATGGCGGAAAGCAGAAAGA
CGACCTGGTAGAAACCTGCATTCGGTTAAACACCACGCACGTTGCCATGCAGCGTACGAAGAAGGCCAAG
AACGGCCGCCTGGTGACGGTATCCGAGGGTGAAGCCTTGATTAGCCGCTACAAGATCGTAAAGAGCGAAA
CCGGGCGGCCGGAGTACATCGAGATCGAGCTAGCTGATTGGATGTACCGCGAGATCACAGAAGGCAAGAA
CCCGGACGTGCTGACGGTTCACCCCGATTACTTTTTGATCGATCCCGGCATCGGCCGTTTTCTCTACCGC
CTGGCACGCCGCGCCGCAGGCAAGGCAGAAGCCAGATGGTTGTTCAAGACGATCTACGAACGCAGTGGCA
GCGCCGGAGAGTTCAAGAAGTTCTGTTTCACCGTGCGCAAGCTGATCGGGTCAAATGACCTGCCGGAGTA
CGATTTGAAGGAGGAGGCGGGGCAGGCTGGCCCGATCCTAGTCATGCGCTACCGCAACCTGATCGAGGGC
GAAGCATCCGCCGGTTCCTAATGTACGGAGCAGATGCTAGGGCAAATTGCCCTAGCAGGGGAAAAAGGTC
GAAAAGGTCTCTTTCCTGTGGATAGCACGTACATTGGGAACCCAAAGCCGTACATTGGGAACCGGAACCC
GTACATTGGGAACCCAAAGCCGTACATTGGGAACCGGTCACACATGTAAGTGACTGATATAAAAGAGAAA
AAAGGCGATTTTTCCGCCTAAAACTCTTTAAAACTTATTAAAACTCTTAAAACCCGCCTGGCCTGTGCAT
AACTGTCTGGCCAGCGCACAGCCGAAGAGCTGCAAAAAGCGCCTACCCTTCGGTCGCTGCGCTCCCTACG
CCCCGCCGCTTCGCGTCGGCCTATCGCGGCCGCTGGCCGCTCAAAAATGGCTGGCCTACGGCCAGGCAAT
CTACCAGGGCGCGGACAAGCCGCGCCGTCGCCACTCGACCGCCGGCGCCCACATCAAGGCACCCTGCCTC
GCGCGTTTCGGTGATGACGGTGAAAACCTCTGACACATGCAGCTCCCGGAGACGGTCACAGCTTGTCTGT
AAGCGGATGCCGGGAGCAGACAAGCCCGTCAGGGCGCGTCAGCGGGTGTTGGCGGGTGTCGGGGCGCAGC
CATGACCCAGTCACGTAGCGATAGCGGAGTGTATACTGGCTTAACTATGCGGCATCAGAGCAGATTGTAC
TGAGAGTGCACCATATGCGGTGTGAAATACCGCACAGATGCGTAAGGAGAAAATACCGCATCAGGCGCTC
TTCCGCTTCCTCGCTCACTGACTCGCTGCGCTCGGTCGTTCGGCTGCGGCGAGCGGTATCAGCTCACTCA
AAGGCGGTAATACGGTTATCCACAGAATCAGGGGATAACGCAGGAAAGAACATGTGAGCAAAAGGCCAGC
AAAAGGCCAGGAACCGTAAAAAGGCCGCGTTGCTGGCGTTTTTCCATAGGCTCCGCCCCCCTGACGAGCA
TCACAAAAATCGACGCTCAAGTCAGAGGTGGCGAAACCCGACAGGACTATAAAGATACCAGGCGTTTCCC
CCTGGAAGCTCCCTCGTGCGCTCTCCTGTTCCGACCCTGCCGCTTACCGGATACCTGTCCGCCTTTCTCC
CTTCGGGAAGCGTGGCGCTTTCTCATAGCTCACGCTGTAGGTATCTCAGTTCGGTGTAGGTCGTTCGCTC
CAAGCTGGGCTGTGTGCACGAACCCCCCGTTCAGCCCGACCGCTGCGCCTTATCCGGTAACTATCGTCTT
GAGTCCAACCCGGTAAGACACGACTTATCGCCACTGGCAGCAGCCACTGGTAACAGGATTAGCAGAGCGA
GGTAT
Features (pLannotate 1.2.2; 22 found; start..end, strand, type, name):
    291..1085    -  CDS            KanR: aminoglycoside phosphotransferase; aphA-3; confers resistance to kanamycin
   1510..1534    +  misc_feature   LB T-DNA repeat: left border repeat from nopaline C58 T-DNA
   1612..1786    -  polyA_signal   CaMV poly(A) signal: cauliflower mosaic virus polyadenylation signal
   1826..2851    -  CDS            HygR: hygromycin B phosphotransferase confers resistance to hygromycin
   2919..3595    -  promoter       CaMV 35S promoter (enhanced): cauliflower mosaic virus 35S promoter with a duplicated enhancer region
   3685..3773    +  CDS            lacI (fragment): lac repressor; lacI; The lac repressor binds to the lac operator to inhibit transcription in E. coli. This inhibition can be relieved by adding lactose or isopropyl-β-D-thiogalactopyranoside (IPTG).
   3786..3807    +  protein_bind   CAP binding site: CAP binding activates transcription in the presence of cAMP. E. coli catabolite activator protein
   3822..3852    +  promoter       lac promoter: promoter for the E. coli lac operon
   3856..3878    +  protein_bind   lac operator (fragment): The lac repressor binds to the lac operator to inhibit transcription in E. coli. This inhibition can be relieved by adding lactose or isopropyl-β-D-thiogalactopyranoside (IPTG). lac repressor encoded by lacI
   3910..3935    +  misc_feature   MCS (fragment): pUC18/19 multiple cloning site
   4431..4772    +  promoter       CaMV 35S promoter: strong constitutive promoter from cauliflower mosaic virus
   4810..8913    +  CDS            cas9: CAS9_STRP1 - Also known as csn1 From Streptococcus pyogenes serotype M1.
   8957..9205    +  terminator     HSP terminator: efficient transcription terminator from the Arabidopsis thaliana heat shock protein 18.2 gene (Nagaya et al., 2010)
   9226..9380    +  CDS            lacZα (fragment): LacZα fragment of β-galactosidase; lacZ fragment
   9446..9470    +  misc_feature   RB T-DNA repeat: right border repeat from nopaline C58 T-DNA
   9810..10211   +  CDS            Y4CG_SINFN (fragment): Protein inferred from homology: Swiss-Prot protein existence level 3. From Sinorhizobium fredii (strain NBRC 101917 / NGR234).
  10771..11400   +  CDS            pVS1 StaA: stability protein from the Pseudomonas plasmid pVS1 (Heeb et al., 2000)
  11833..12901   +  CDS            pVS1 RepA (fragment): replication protein from the Pseudomonas plasmid pVS1 (Heeb et al., 2000)
  12967..13161   +  rep_origin     pVS1 oriV: origin of replication for the Pseudomonas plasmid pVS1 (Heeb et al., 2000)
  13364..13403   +  CDS            rop (fragment): Rop protein, which maintains plasmids at low copy number; rop
  13505..13645   +  misc_feature   bom: basis of mobility region from pBR322
  13831..204     -  rep_origin     ori (across the origin): high-copy-number ColE1/pMB1/pBR322/pUC origin of replication
