>Addgene plasmid #91156 | pAtCas9_1 | addgene full sequence | sequence record 182391 | Addgene NGS Result
GTAGGCGGTGCTACAGAGTTCTTGAAGTGGTGGCCTAACTACGGCTACACTAGAAGGACAGTATTTGGTA
TCTGCGCTCTGCTGAAGCCAGTTACCTTCGGAAAAAGAGTTGGTAGCTCTTGATCCGGCAAACAAACCAC
CGCTGGTAGCGGTGGTTTTTTTGTTTGCAAGCAGCAGATTACGCGCAGAAAAAAAGGATCTCAAGAAGAT
CCTTTGATCTTTTCTACGGGGTCTGACGCTCAGTGGAACGAAAACTCACGTTAAGGGATTTTGGTCATGC
ATTCTAGGTACTAAAACAATTCATCCAGTAAAATATAATATTTTATTTTCTCCCAATCAGGCTTGATCCC
CAGTAAGTCAAAAAATAGCTCGACATACTGTTCTTCCCCGATATCCTCCCTGATCGACCGGACGCAGAAG
GCAATGTCATACCACTTGTCCGCCCTGCCGCTTCTCCCAAGATCAATAAAGCCACTTACTTTGCCATCTT
TCACAAAGATGTTGCTGTCTCCCAGGTCGCCGTGGGAAAAGACAAGTTCCTCTTCGGGCTTTTCCGTCTT
TAAAAAATCATACAGCTCGCGCGGATCTTTAAATGGAGTGTCTTCTTCCCAGTTTTCGCAATCCACATCG
GCCAGATCGTTATTCAGTAAGTAATCCAATTCGGCTAAGCGGCTGTCTAAGCTATTCGTATAGGGACAAT
CCGATATGTCGATGGAGTGAAAGAGCCTGATGCACTCCGCATACAGCTCGATAATCTTTTCAGGGCTTTG
TTCATCTTCATACTCTTCCGAGCAAAGGACGCCATCGGCCTCACTCATGAGCAGATTGCTCCAGCCATCA
TGCCGTTCAAAGTGCAGGACCTTTGGAACAGGCAGCTTTCCTTCCAGCCATAGCATCATGTCCTTTTCCC
GTTCCACATCATAGGTGGTCCCTTTATACCGGCTGTCCGTCATTTTTAAATATAGGTTTTCATTTTCTCC
CACCAGCTTATATACCTTAGCAGGAGACATTCCTTCCGTATCTTTTACGCAGCGGTATTTTTCGATCAGT
TTTTTCAATTCCGGTGATATTCTCATTTTAGCCATTTATTATTTCCTTCCTCTTTTCTACAGTATTTAAA
GATACCCCAAGAAGCTAATTATAACAAGACGAACTCCAATTCACTGTTCCTTGCATTCTAAAACCTTAAA
TACCAGAAAACAGCTTTTTCAAAGTTGTTTTCAAAGTTGGCGTATAACATAGTATCGACGGAGCCGATTT
TGAAACCGCGGTGATCACAGGCAGCAACGCTCTGTCATCGTTACAATCAACATGCTACCCTCCGCGAGAT
CATCCGTGTTTCAAACCCGGCAGCTTAGTTGCCGTTCTTCCGAATAGCATCGGTAACATGAGCAAAGTCT
GCCGCCTTACAACGGCTCTCCCGCTGACGCCGTCCCGGACTGATGGGCTGCCTGTATCGAGTGGTGATTT
TGTGCCGAGCTGCCGGTCGGGGAGCTGTTGGCTGGCTGGTGGCAGGATATATTGTGGTGTAAACAAATTG
ACGCTTAGACAACTTAATAACACATTGCGGACGTTTTTAATGTACTGAATTAACGCCGAATTAATTCGGG
GGATCTGGATTTTAGTACTGGATTTTGGTTTTAGGAATTAGAAATTTTATTGATAGAAGTATTTTACAAA
TACAAATACATACTAAGGGTTTCTTATATGCTCAACACATGAGCGAAACCCTATAGGAACCCTAATTCCC
TTATCTGGGAACTACTCACACATTATTATGGAGAAACTCGAGCTTGTCGATCGACAGATCCCGGTCGGCA
TCTACTCTATTTCTTTGCCCTCGGACGAGTGCTGGGGCGTCGGTTTCCACTATCGGCGAGTACTTCTACA
CAGCCATCGGTCCAGACGGCCGCGCTTCTGCGGGCGATTTGTGTACGCCCGACAGTCCCGGCTCCGGATC
GGACGATTGCGTCGCATCGACCCTGCGCCCAAGCTGCATCATCGAAATTGCCGTCAACCAAGCTCTGATA
GAGTTGGTCAAGACCAATGCGGAGCATATACGCCCGGAGTCGTGGCGATCCTGCAAGCTCCGGATGCCTC
CGCTCGAAGTAGCGCGTCTGCTGCTCCATACAAGCCAACCACGGCCTCCAGAAGAAGATGTTGGCGACCT
CGTATTGGGAATCCCCGAACATCGCCTCGCTCCAGTCAATGACCGCTGTTATGCGGCCATTGTCCGTCAG
GACATTGTTGGAGCCGAAATCCGCGTGCACGAGGTGCCGGACTTCGGGGCAGTCCTCGGCCCAAAGCATC
AGCTCATCGAGAGCCTGCGCGACGGACGCACTGACGGTGTCGTCCATCACAGTTTGCCAGTGATACACAT
GGGGATCAGCAATCGCGCATATGAAATCACGCCATGTAGTGTATTGACCGATTCCTTGCGGTCCGAATGG
GCCGAACCCGCTCGTCTGGCTAAGATCGGCCGCAGCGATCGCATCCATAGCCTCCGCGACCGGTTGTAGA
ACAGCGGGCAGTTCGGTTTCAGGCAGGTCTTGCAACGTGACACCCTGTGAACGGCGGGAGATGCAATAGG
TCAGGCTCTCGCTAAACTCCCCAATGTCAAGCACTTCCGGAATCGGGAGCGCGGCCGATGCAAAGTGCCG
ATAAACATAACGATCTTTGTAGAAACCATCGGCGCAGCTATTTACCCGCAGGACATATCCACGCCCTCCT
ACATCGAAGCTGAAAGCACGAGATTCTTCGCCCTCCGAGAGCTGCATCAGGTCGGAGACGCTGTCGAACT
TTTCGATCAGAAACTTCTCGACAGACGTCGCGGTGAGTTCAGGCTTTTTCATATCTCATTGCCCCCCGGA
TCTGCGAAAGCTCGAGAGAGATAGATTTGTAGAGAGAGACTGGTGATTTCAGCGTGTCCTCTCCAAATGA
AATGAACTTCCTTATATAGAGGAAGGGTCTTGCGAAGGATAGTGGGATTGTGCGTCATCCCTTACGTCAG
TGGAGATATCACATCAATCCACTTGCTTTGAAGACGTGGTTGGAACGTCTTCTTTTTCCACGATGCTCCT
CGTGGGTGGGGGTCCATCTTTGGGACCACTGTCGGCAGAGGCATCTTGAACGATAGCCTTTCCTTTATCG
CAATGATGGCATTTGTAGGTGCCACCTTCCTTTTCTACTGTCCTTTTGATGAAGTGACAGATAGCTGGGC
AATGGAATCCGAGGAGGTTTCCCGATATTACCCTTTGTTGAAAAGTCTCAATAGCCCTTTGGTCTTCTGA
GACTGTATCTTTGATATTCTTGGAGTAGACGAGAGTGTCGTGCTCCACCATGTTCACATCAATCCACTTG
CTTTGAAGACGTGGTTGGAACGTCTTCTTTTTCCACGATGCTCCTCGTGGGTGGGGGTCCATCTTTGGGA
CCACTGTCGGCAGAGGCATCTTGAACGATAGCCTTTCCTTTATCGCAATGATGGCATTTGTAGGTGCCAC
CTTCCTTTTCTACTGTCCTTTTGATGAAGTGACAGATAGCTGGGCAATGGAATCCGAGGAGGTTTCCCGA
TATTACCCTTTGTTGAAAAGTCTCAATAGCCCTTTGGTCTTCTGAGACTGTATCTTTGATATTCTTGGAG
TAGACGAGAGTGTCGTGCTCCACCATGTTGGCAAGCTGCTCTAGCCAATACGCAAACCGCCTCTCCCCGC
GCGTTGGCCGATTCATTAATGCAGCTGGCACGACAGGTTTCCCGACTGGAAAGCGGGCAGTGAGCGCAAC
GCAATTAATGTGAGTTAGCTCACTCATTAGGCACCCCAGGCTTTACACTTTATGCTTCCGGCTCGTATGT
TGTGTGGAATTGTGAGCGGATAACAATTTCACACAGGAAACAGCTATGACATGATTACGAATTCGAGCTC
GGTACCCGGGGATCGGCGCGCCAGATTTGCCTTTTCAATTTCAGAAAGAATGCTAACCCACAGATGGTTA
GAGAGGCTTACGCAGCAGGTATCATCAAGACGATCTACCCGAGCAATAATCTCCAGGAAATCAAATACCT
TCCCAAGAAGGTTAAAGATGCAGTCAAAAGATTCAGGACTAACTGCATCAAGAACACAGAGAAAGATATA
TTTCTCAAGATCAGAAGTACTATTCCAGTATGGACGATTCAAGGCTTGCTTCACAAACCAAGGCAAGTAA
TAGAGATTGGAGTCTCTAAAAAGGTAGTTCCCACTGAATCAAAGGCCATGGAGTCAAAGATTCAAATAGA
GGACCTAACAGAACTCGCCGTAAAGACTGGCGAACAGTTCATACAGAGTCTCTTACGACTCAATGACAAG
AAGAAAATCTTCGTCAACATGGTGGAGCACGACACACTTGTCTACTCCAAAAATATCAAAGATACAGTCT
CAGAAGACCAAAGGGCAATTGAGACTTTTCAACAAAGGGTAATATCCGGAAACCTCCTCGGATTCCATTG
CCCAGCTATCTGTCACTTTATTGTGAAGATAGTGGAAAAGGAAGGTGGCTCCTACAAATGCCATCATTGC
GATAAAGGAAAGGCCATCGTTGAAGATGCCTCTGCCGACAGTGGTCCCAAAGATGGACCCCCACCCACGA
GGAGCATCGTGGAAAAAGAAGACGTTCCAACCACGTCTTCAAAGCAAGTGGATTGATGTGATATCTCCAC
TGACGTAAGGGATGACGCACAATCCCACTATCCTTCGCAAGACCCTTCCTCTATATAAGGAAGTTCATTT
CATTTGGAGAGAACACGGGGGACTCCTGCAGGTAGATCGCTCGTCGACATGGATAAGAAGTACTCTATCG
GACTCGATATCGGAACTAACTCTGTGGGATGGGCTGTGATCACCGATGAGTACAAGGTGCCATCTAAGAA
GTTCAAGGTTCTCGGAAACACCGATAGGCACTCTATCAAGAAAAACCTTATCGGTGCTCTCCTCTTCGAT
TCTGGTGAAACTGCTGAGGCTACCAGACTCAAGAGAACCGCTAGAAGAAGGTACACCAGAAGAAAGAACA
GGATCTGCTACCTCCAAGAGATCTTCTCTAACGAGATGGCTAAAGTGGATGATTCATTCTTCCACAGGCT
CGAAGAGTCATTCCTCGTGGAAGAAGATAAGAAGCACGAGAGGCACCCTATCTTCGGAAACATCGTTGAT
GAGGTGGCATACCACGAGAAGTACCCTACTATCTACCACCTCAGAAAGAAGCTCGTTGATTCTACTGATA
AGGCTGATCTCAGGCTCATCTACCTCGCTCTCGCTCACATGATCAAGTTCAGAGGACACTTCCTCATCGA
GGGTGATCTCAACCCTGATAACTCTGATGTGGATAAGTTGTTCATCCAGCTCGTGCAGACCTACAACCAG
CTTTTCGAAGAGAACCCTATCAACGCTTCAGGTGTGGATGCTAAGGCTATCCTCTCTGCTAGGCTCTCTA
AGTCAAGAAGGCTTGAGAACCTCATTGCTCAGCTCCCTGGTGAGAAGAAGAACGGACTTTTCGGAAACTT
GATCGCTCTCTCTCTCGGACTCACCCCTAACTTCAAGTCTAACTTCGATCTCGCTGAGGATGCAAAGCTC
CAGCTCTCAAAGGATACCTACGATGATGATCTCGATAACCTCCTCGCTCAGATCGGAGATCAGTACGCTG
ATTTGTTCCTCGCTGCTAAGAACCTCTCTGATGCTATCCTCCTCAGTGATATCCTCAGAGTGAACACCGA
GATCACCAAGGCTCCACTCTCAGCTTCTATGATCAAGAGATACGATGAGCACCACCAGGATCTCACACTT
CTCAAGGCTCTTGTTAGACAGCAGCTCCCAGAGAAGTACAAAGAGATTTTCTTCGATCAGTCTAAGAACG
GATACGCTGGTTACATCGATGGTGGTGCATCTCAAGAAGAGTTCTACAAGTTCATCAAGCCTATCCTCGA
GAAGATGGATGGAACCGAGGAACTCCTCGTGAAGCTCAATAGAGAGGATCTTCTCAGAAAGCAGAGGACC
TTCGATAACGGATCTATCCCTCATCAGATCCACCTCGGAGAGTTGCACGCTATCCTTAGAAGGCAAGAGG
ATTTCTACCCATTCCTCAAGGATAACAGGGAAAAGATTGAGAAGATTCTCACCTTCAGAATCCCTTACTA
CGTGGGACCTCTCGCTAGAGGAAACTCAAGATTCGCTTGGATGACCAGAAAGTCTGAGGAAACCATCACC
CCTTGGAACTTCGAAGAGGTGGTGGATAAGGGTGCTAGTGCTCAGTCTTTCATCGAGAGGATGACCAACT
TCGATAAGAACCTTCCAAACGAGAAGGTGCTCCCTAAGCACTCTTTGCTCTACGAGTACTTCACCGTGTA
CAACGAGTTGACCAAGGTTAAGTACGTGACCGAGGGAATGAGGAAGCCTGCTTTTTTGTCAGGTGAGCAA
AAGAAGGCTATCGTTGATCTCTTGTTCAAGACCAACAGAAAGGTGACCGTGAAGCAGCTCAAAGAGGATT
ACTTCAAGAAAATCGAGTGCTTCGATTCAGTTGAGATTTCTGGTGTTGAGGATAGGTTCAACGCATCTCT
CGGAACCTACCACGATCTCCTCAAGATCATTAAGGATAAGGATTTCTTGGATAACGAGGAAAACGAGGAT
ATCTTGGAGGATATCGTTCTTACCCTCACCCTCTTTGAAGATAGAGAGATGATTGAAGAAAGGCTCAAGA
CCTACGCTCATCTCTTCGATGATAAGGTGATGAAGCAGTTGAAGAGAAGAAGATACACTGGTTGGGGAAG
GCTCTCAAGAAAGCTCATTAACGGAATCAGGGATAAGCAGTCTGGAAAGACAATCCTTGATTTCCTCAAG
TCTGATGGATTCGCTAACAGAAACTTCATGCAGCTCATCCACGATGATTCTCTCACCTTTAAAGAGGATA
TCCAGAAGGCTCAGGTTTCAGGACAGGGTGATAGTCTCCATGAGCATATCGCTAACCTCGCTGGATCTCC
TGCAATCAAGAAGGGAATCCTCCAGACTGTGAAGGTTGTGGATGAGTTGGTGAAGGTGATGGGAAGGCAT
AAGCCTGAGAACATCGTGATCGAAATGGCTAGAGAGAACCAGACCACTCAGAAGGGACAGAAGAACTCTA
GGGAAAGGATGAAGAGGATCGAGGAAGGTATCAAAGAGCTTGGATCTCAGATCCTCAAAGAGCACCCTGT
TGAGAACACTCAGCTCCAGAATGAGAAGCTCTACCTCTACTACCTCCAGAACGGAAGGGATATGTATGTG
GATCAAGAGTTGGATATCAACAGGCTCTCTGATTACGATGTTGATCATATCGTGCCACAGTCATTCTTGA
AGGATGATTCTATCGATAACAAGGTGCTCACCAGGTCTGATAAGAACAGGGGTAAGAGTGATAACGTGCC
AAGTGAAGAGGTTGTGAAGAAAATGAAGAACTATTGGAGGCAGCTCCTCAACGCTAAGCTCATCACTCAG
AGAAAGTTCGATAACTTGACTAAGGCTGAGAGGGGAGGACTCTCTGAATTGGATAAGGCAGGATTCATCA
AGAGGCAGCTTGTGGAAACCAGGCAGATCACTAAGCACGTTGCACAGATCCTCGATTCTAGGATGAACAC
CAAGTACGATGAGAACGATAAGTTGATCAGGGAAGTGAAGGTTATCACCCTCAAGTCAAAGCTCGTGTCT
GATTTCAGAAAGGATTTCCAATTCTACAAGGTGAGGGAAATCAACAACTACCACCACGCTCACGATGCTT
ACCTTAACGCTGTTGTTGGAACCGCTCTCATCAAGAAGTATCCTAAGCTCGAGTCAGAGTTCGTGTACGG
TGATTACAAGGTGTACGATGTGAGGAAGATGATCGCTAAGTCTGAGCAAGAGATCGGAAAGGCTACCGCT
AAGTATTTCTTCTACTCTAACATCATGAATTTCTTCAAGACCGAGATTACCCTCGCTAACGGTGAGATCA
GAAAGAGGCCACTCATCGAGACAAACGGTGAAACAGGTGAGATCGTGTGGGATAAGGGAAGGGATTTCGC
TACCGTTAGAAAGGTGCTCTCTATGCCACAGGTGAACATCGTTAAGAAAACCGAGGTGCAGACCGGTGGA
TTCTCTAAAGAGTCTATCCTCCCTAAGAGGAACTCTGATAAGCTCATTGCTAGGAAGAAGGATTGGGACC
CTAAGAAATACGGTGGTTTCGATTCTCCTACCGTGGCTTACTCTGTTCTCGTTGTGGCTAAGGTTGAGAA
GGGAAAGAGTAAGAAGCTCAAGTCTGTTAAGGAACTTCTCGGAATCACTATCATGGAAAGGTCATCTTTC
GAGAAGAACCCAATCGATTTCCTCGAGGCTAAGGGATACAAAGAGGTTAAGAAGGATCTCATCATCAAGC
TCCCAAAGTACTCACTCTTCGAACTCGAGAACGGTAGAAAGAGGATGCTCGCTTCTGCTGGTGAGCTTCA
AAAGGGAAACGAGCTTGCTCTCCCATCTAAGTACGTTAACTTTCTTTACCTCGCTTCTCACTACGAGAAG
TTGAAGGGATCTCCAGAAGATAACGAGCAGAAGCAACTTTTCGTTGAGCAGCACAAGCACTACTTGGATG
AGATCATCGAGCAGATCTCTGAGTTCTCTAAAAGGGTGATCCTCGCTGATGCAAACCTCGATAAGGTGTT
GTCTGCTTACAACAAGCACAGAGATAAGCCTATCAGGGAACAGGCAGAGAACATCATCCATCTCTTCACC
CTTACCAACCTCGGTGCTCCTGCTGCTTTCAAGTACTTCGATACAACCATCGATAGGAAGAGATACACCT
CTACCAAAGAAGTGCTCGATGCTACCCTCATCCATCAGTCTATCACTGGACTCTACGAGACTAGGATCGA
TCTCTCACAGCTCGGTGGTGATTCAAGGGCTGATCCTAAGAAGAAGAGGAAGGTTTGACTCGAGATATGA
AGATGAAGATGAAATATTTGGTGTGTCAAATAAAAAGCTTGTGTGCTTAAGTTTGTGTTTTTTTCTTGGC
TTGTTGTGTTATGAATTTGTGGCTTTTTCTAATATTAAATGAATGTAAGATCACATTATAATGAATAAAC
AAATGTTTCTATAATCCATTGTGAATGTTTTGTTGGATCTCTTCTGCAGCATATAACTACTGTATGTGCT
ATGGTATGGACTATGGAATATGATTAAAGATAAGGAGCTCCGGTGACGGACTGGCACTGGCCGTCGTTTT
ACAACGTCGTGACTGGGAAAACCCTGGCGTTACCCAACTTAATCGCCTTGCAGCACATCCCCCTTTCGCC
AGCTGGCGTAATAGCGAAGAGGCCCGCACCGATCGCCCTTCCCAACAGTTGCGCAGCCTGAATGGCGAAT
GCTAGAGCAGCTTGAGCTTGGATCAGATTGTCGTTTCCCGCCTTCAGTTTAAACTATCAGTGTTTGACAG
GATATATTGGCGGGTAAACCTAAGAGAAAAGAGCGTTTATTAGAATAATCGGATATTTAAAAGGGCGTGA
AAAGGTTTATCCGTTCGTCCATTTGTATGTGCATGCCAACCACAGGGTTCCCCTCGGGATCAAAGTACTT
TGATCCAACCCCTCCGCTGCTATAGTGCAGTCGGCTTCTGACGTTCAGTGCAGCCGTCTTCTGAAAACGA
CATGTCGCACAAGTCCTAAGTTACGCGACAGGCTGCCGCCCTGCCCTTTTCCTGGCGTTTTCTTGTCGCG
TGTTTTAGTCGCATAAAGTAGAATACTTGCGACTAGAACCGGAGACATTACGCCATGAACAAGAGCGCCG
CCGCTGGCCTGCTGGGCTATGCCCGCGTCAGCACCGACGACCAGGACTTGACCAACCAACGGGCCGAACT
GCACGCGGCCGGCTGCACCAAGCTGTTTTCCGAGAAGATCACCGGCACCAGGCGCGACCGCCCGGAGCTG
GCCAGGATGCTTGACCACCTACGCCCTGGCGACGTTGTGACAGTGACCAGGCTAGACCGCCTGGCCCGCA
GCACCCGCGACCTACTGGACATTGCCGAGCGCATCCAGGAGGCCGGCGCGGGCCTGCGTAGCCTGGCAGA
GCCGTGGGCCGACACCACCACGCCGGCCGGCCGCATGGTGTTGACCGTGTTCGCCGGCATTGCCGAGTTC
GAGCGTTCCCTAATCATCGACCGCACCCGGAGCGGGCGCGAGGCCGCCAAGGCCCGAGGCGTGAAGTTTG
GCCCCCGCCCTACCCTCACCCCGGCACAGATCGCGCACGCCCGCGAGCTGATCGACCAGGAAGGCCGCAC
CGTGAAAGAGGCGGCTGCACTGCTTGGCGTGCATCGCTCGACCCTGTACCGCGCACTTGAGCGCAGCGAG
GAAGTGACGCCCACCGAGGCCAGGCGGCGCGGTGCCTTCCGTGAGGACGCATTGACCGAGGCCGACGCCC
TGGCGGCCGCCGAGAATGAACGCCAAGAGGAACAAGCATGAAACCGCACCAGGACGGCCAGGACGAACCG
TTTTTCATTACCGAAGAGATCGAGGCGGAGATGATCGCGGCCGGGTACGTGTTCGAGCCGCCCGCGCACG
TCTCAACCGTGCGGCTGCATGAAATCCTGGCCGGTTTGTCTGATGCCAAGCTGGCGGCCTGGCCGGCCAG
CTTGGCCGCTGAAGAAACCGAGCGCCGCCGTCTAAAAAGGTGATGTGTATTTGAGTAAAACAGCTTGCGT
CATGCGGTCGCTGCGTATATGATGCGATGAGTAAATAAACAAATACGCAAGGGGAACGCATGAAGGTTAT
CGCTGTACTTAACCAGAAAGGCGGGTCAGGCAAGACGACCATCGCAACCCATCTAGCCCGCGCCCTGCAA
CTCGCCGGGGCCGATGTTCTGTTAGTCGATTCCGATCCCCAGGGCAGTGCCCGCGATTGGGCGGCCGTGC
GGGAAGATCAACCGCTAACCGTTGTCGGCATCGACCGCCCGACGATTGACCGCGACGTGAAGGCCATCGG
CCGGCGCGACTTCGTAGTGATCGACGGAGCGCCCCAGGCGGCGGACTTGGCTGTGTCCGCGATCAAGGCA
GCCGACTTCGTGCTGATTCCGGTGCAGCCAAGCCCTTACGACATATGGGCCACCGCCGACCTGGTGGAGC
TGGTTAAGCAGCGCATTGAGGTCACGGATGGAAGGCTACAAGCGGCCTTTGTCGTGTCGCGGGCGATCAA
AGGCACGCGCATCGGCGGTGAGGTTGCCGAGGCGCTGGCCGGGTACGAGCTGCCCATTCTTGAGTCCCGT
ATCACGCAGCGCGTGAGCTACCCAGGCACTGCCGCCGCCGGCACAACCGTTCTTGAATCAGAACCCGAGG
GCGACGCTGCCCGCGAGGTCCAGGCGCTGGCCGCTGAAATTAAATCAAAACTCATTTGAGTTAATGAGGT
AAAGAGAAAATGAGCAAAAGCACAAACACGCTAAGTGCCGGCCGTCCGAGCGCACGCAGCAGCAAGGCTG
CAACGTTGGCCAGCCTGGCAGACACGCCAGCCATGAAGCGGGTCAACTTTCAGTTGCCGGCGGAGGATCA
CACCAAGCTGAAGATGTACGCGGTACGCCAAGGCAAGACCATTACCGAGCTGCTATCTGAATACATCGCG
CAGCTACCAGAGTAAATGAGCAAATGAATAAATGAGTAGATGAATTTTAGCGGCTAAAGGAGGCGGCATG
GAAAATCAAGAACAACCAGGCACCGACGCCGTGGAATGCCCCATGTGTGGAGGAACGGGCGGTTGGCCAG
GCGTAAGCGGCTGGGTTGCCTGCCGGCCCTGCAATGGCACTGGAACCCCCAAGCCCGAGGAATCGGCGTG
AGCGGTCGCAAACCATCCGGCCCGGTACAAATCGGCGCGGCGCTGGGTGATGACCTGGTGGAGAAGTTGA
AGGCCGCGCAGGCCGCCCAGCGGCAACGCATCGAGGCAGAAGCACGCCCCGGTGAATCGTGGCAAGCGGC
CGCTGATCGAATCCGCAAAGAATCCCGGCAACCGCCGGCAGCCGGTGCGCCGTCGATTAGGAAGCCGCCC
AAGGGCGACGAGCAACCAGATTTTTTCGTTCCGATGCTCTATGACGTGGGCACCCGCGATAGTCGCAGCA
TCATGGACGTGGCCGTTTTCCGTCTGTCGAAGCGTGACCGACGAGCTGGCGAGGTGATCCGCTACGAGCT
TCCAGACGGGCACGTAGAGGTTTCCGCAGGGCCGGCCGGCATGGCCAGTGTGTGGGATTACGACCTGGTA
CTGATGGCGGTTTCCCATCTAACCGAATCCATGAACCGATACCGGGAAGGGAAGGGAGACAAGCCCGGCC
GCGTGTTCCGTCCACACGTTGCGGACGTACTCAAGTTCTGCCGGCGAGCCGATGGCGGAAAGCAGAAAGA
CGACCTGGTAGAAACCTGCATTCGGTTAAACACCACGCACGTTGCCATGCAGCGTACGAAGAAGGCCAAG
AACGGCCGCCTGGTGACGGTATCCGAGGGTGAAGCCTTGATTAGCCGCTACAAGATCGTAAAGAGCGAAA
CCGGGCGGCCGGAGTACATCGAGATCGAGCTAGCTGATTGGATGTACCGCGAGATCACAGAAGGCAAGAA
CCCGGACGTGCTGACGGTTCACCCCGATTACTTTTTGATCGATCCCGGCATCGGCCGTTTTCTCTACCGC
CTGGCACGCCGCGCCGCAGGCAAGGCAGAAGCCAGATGGTTGTTCAAGACGATCTACGAACGCAGTGGCA
GCGCCGGAGAGTTCAAGAAGTTCTGTTTCACCGTGCGCAAGCTGATCGGGTCAAATGACCTGCCGGAGTA
CGATTTGAAGGAGGAGGCGGGGCAGGCTGGCCCGATCCTAGTCATGCGCTACCGCAACCTGATCGAGGGC
GAAGCATCCGCCGGTTCCTAATGTACGGAGCAGATGCTAGGGCAAATTGCCCTAGCAGGGGAAAAAGGTC
GAAAAGGTCTCTTTCCTGTGGATAGCACGTACATTGGGAACCCAAAGCCGTACATTGGGAACCGGAACCC
GTACATTGGGAACCCAAAGCCGTACATTGGGAACCGGTCACACATGTAAGTGACTGATATAAAAGAGAAA
AAAGGCGATTTTTCCGCCTAAAACTCTTTAAAACTTATTAAAACTCTTAAAACCCGCCTGGCCTGTGCAT
AACTGTCTGGCCAGCGCACAGCCGAAGAGCTGCAAAAAGCGCCTACCCTTCGGTCGCTGCGCTCCCTACG
CCCCGCCGCTTCGCGTCGGCCTATCGCGGCCGCTGGCCGCTCAAAAATGGCTGGCCTACGGCCAGGCAAT
CTACCAGGGCGCGGACAAGCCGCGCCGTCGCCACTCGACCGCCGGCGCCCACATCAAGGCACCCTGCCTC
GCGCGTTTCGGTGATGACGGTGAAAACCTCTGACACATGCAGCTCCCGGAGACGGTCACAGCTTGTCTGT
AAGCGGATGCCGGGAGCAGACAAGCCCGTCAGGGCGCGTCAGCGGGTGTTGGCGGGTGTCGGGGCGCAGC
CATGACCCAGTCACGTAGCGATAGCGGAGTGTATACTGGCTTAACTATGCGGCATCAGAGCAGATTGTAC
TGAGAGTGCACCATATGCGGTGTGAAATACCGCACAGATGCGTAAGGAGAAAATACCGCATCAGGCGCTC
TTCCGCTTCCTCGCTCACTGACTCGCTGCGCTCGGTCGTTCGGCTGCGGCGAGCGGTATCAGCTCACTCA
AAGGCGGTAATACGGTTATCCACAGAATCAGGGGATAACGCAGGAAAGAACATGTGAGCAAAAGGCCAGC
AAAAGGCCAGGAACCGTAAAAAGGCCGCGTTGCTGGCGTTTTTCCATAGGCTCCGCCCCCCTGACGAGCA
TCACAAAAATCGACGCTCAAGTCAGAGGTGGCGAAACCCGACAGGACTATAAAGATACCAGGCGTTTCCC
CCTGGAAGCTCCCTCGTGCGCTCTCCTGTTCCGACCCTGCCGCTTACCGGATACCTGTCCGCCTTTCTCC
CTTCGGGAAGCGTGGCGCTTTCTCATAGCTCACGCTGTAGGTATCTCAGTTCGGTGTAGGTCGTTCGCTC
CAAGCTGGGCTGTGTGCACGAACCCCCCGTTCAGCCCGACCGCTGCGCCTTATCCGGTAACTATCGTCTT
GAGTCCAACCCGGTAAGACACGACTTATCGCCACTGGCAGCAGCCACTGGTAACAGGATTAGCAGAGCGA
GGTAT
Features (pLannotate 1.2.2; 22 found; start..end, strand, type, name):
    291..1085    -  CDS            KanR: aminoglycoside phosphotransferase; aphA-3; confers resistance to kanamycin
   1510..1534    +  misc_feature   LB T-DNA repeat: left border repeat from nopaline C58 T-DNA
   1612..1786    -  polyA_signal   CaMV poly(A) signal: cauliflower mosaic virus polyadenylation signal
   1827..2852    -  CDS            HygR: hygromycin B phosphotransferase confers resistance to hygromycin
   2919..3595    -  promoter       CaMV 35S promoter (enhanced): cauliflower mosaic virus 35S promoter with a duplicated enhancer region
   3685..3773    +  CDS            lacI (fragment): lac repressor; lacI; The lac repressor binds to the lac operator to inhibit transcription in E. coli. This inhibition can be relieved by adding lactose or isopropyl-β-D-thiogalactopyranoside (IPTG).
   3786..3807    +  protein_bind   CAP binding site: CAP binding activates transcription in the presence of cAMP. E. coli catabolite activator protein
   3822..3852    +  promoter       lac promoter: promoter for the E. coli lac operon
   3856..3878    +  protein_bind   lac operator (fragment): The lac repressor binds to the lac operator to inhibit transcription in E. coli. This inhibition can be relieved by adding lactose or isopropyl-β-D-thiogalactopyranoside (IPTG). lac repressor encoded by lacI
   3909..3934    +  misc_feature   MCS (fragment): pUC18/19 multiple cloning site
   4430..4771    +  promoter       CaMV 35S promoter: strong constitutive promoter from cauliflower mosaic virus
   4809..8912    +  CDS            cas9: CAS9_STRP1 - Also known as csn1 From Streptococcus pyogenes serotype M1.
   8956..9204    +  terminator     HSP terminator: efficient transcription terminator from the Arabidopsis thaliana heat shock protein 18.2 gene (Nagaya et al., 2010)
   9225..9379    +  CDS            lacZα (fragment): LacZα fragment of β-galactosidase; lacZ fragment
   9445..9469    +  misc_feature   RB T-DNA repeat: right border repeat from nopaline C58 T-DNA
   9809..10210   +  CDS            Y4CG_SINFN (fragment): Protein inferred from homology: Swiss-Prot protein existence level 3. From Sinorhizobium fredii (strain NBRC 101917 / NGR234).
  10770..11399   +  CDS            pVS1 StaA: stability protein from the Pseudomonas plasmid pVS1 (Heeb et al., 2000)
  11828..12901   +  CDS            pVS1 RepA: replication protein from the Pseudomonas plasmid pVS1 (Heeb et al., 2000)
  12967..13161   +  rep_origin     pVS1 oriV: origin of replication for the Pseudomonas plasmid pVS1 (Heeb et al., 2000)
  13364..13403   +  CDS            rop (fragment): Rop protein, which maintains plasmids at low copy number; rop
  13505..13645   +  misc_feature   bom: basis of mobility region from pBR322
  13831..204     -  rep_origin     ori (across the origin): high-copy-number ColE1/pMB1/pBR322/pUC origin of replication
