[The description below was written by a language model from this plasmid's Addgene catalogue record and pLannotate feature annotations shown in this document.]
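Description:
pAtCas9_1 is a 14.2 kb pCAMBIA-based binary T-DNA vector for plant expression of Cas9 alone, without any guide RNA cassette. The backbone outside the T-DNA borders carries a high-copy ColE1/pMB1-type origin with the pBR322 bom region for propagation in E. coli. It also carries the pVS1 replicon (oriV, RepA and the StaA stability protein), the module that normally allows stable maintenance of such binary vectors in Agrobacterium. Bacterial selection is by kanamycin through an aphA-3 aminoglycoside phosphotransferase gene.

Between the nopaline-type left and right border repeats lie two plant expression units in divergent orientation. Next to the left border, a hygromycin B phosphotransferase gene is driven by an enhanced CaMV 35S promoter with a duplicated enhancer (the "2x35S:hpt II" marker in the record). It is terminated by the CaMV poly(A) signal and provides hygromycin selection of transformed plant tissue. Toward the right border, a CaMV 35S promoter drives "AtCas9", a synthetic coding sequence annotated as Streptococcus pyogenes Cas9. The name suggests an Arabidopsis-adapted version, although the record does not state this. Transcription ends at the Arabidopsis HSP18.2 terminator. Remnants of the pUC-style lac promoter, multiple cloning site and lacZα flank the Cas9 cassette and are leftovers of the pCAMBIA cloning region.

The plasmid belongs to a multi-purpose plant genome-engineering toolkit. It suits uses where constitutive Cas9 expression is wanted on its own, for example with guide RNAs delivered separately. The depositor and sequencing-derived records are the same length and show the same features, with only one-base coordinate shifts.
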