Addgene plasmid #91156: pAtCas9_1
Purpose: Cas9 only expression, Cas9 Type: AtCas9, Plant Selection: 2x35S:hpt II
Depositing lab: Daniel Voytas. Depositing organization: University of Minnesota. Publication: A multi-purpose toolkit to enable advanced genome engineering in plants. Cermak T, Curtin SJ, Gil-Humanes J, Cegan R, Kono TJY, Konecna E, Belanto JJ, Starker CG, Mathre JW, Greenstein RL, Voytas DF. Plant Cell. 2017 May 18. pii: tpc.00922.2016. doi: 10.1105/tpc.16.00922. PubMed 28522548.
Backbone
  Vector backbone: pCAMBIA
  Vector type: Plant Expression, CRISPR
  Selectable markers: Hygromycin
Growth in bacteria
  Bacterial resistance: Kanamycin, 50 μg/mL
  Growth temperature: 37°C
  Growth strain: DH5alpha
  Copy number: High Copy
Gene/Insert
  Gene/Insert name: AtCas9
  Species: Synthetic
  Cloning method: Restriction Enzyme; 5′ cloning site unknown (unknown if destroyed); 3′ cloning site unknown (unknown if destroyed)
  Sequencing primers: 5′ unknown
Terms and licenses: Academic/Nonprofit Terms; Industry Terms: Not Available to Industry
How to cite: pAtCas9_1 was a gift from Daniel Voytas (Addgene plasmid # 91156 ; http://n2t.net/addgene:91156 ; RRID:Addgene_91156)
